Addgene plasmid #175159: pLV Agpat2-V5
Purpose: Lentiviral expression of mouse Agpat2-V5
Depositing lab: Larry Gerace. Depositing organization: Scripps California (The Scripps Research Institute).
Backbone
  Vector backbone: pLV-EF1a-IRES-Puro
  Backbone manufacturer: Tobias Meyer (Addgene plasmid # 85132)
  Vector type: Mammalian Expression, Lentiviral
Growth in bacteria
  Bacterial resistance: Ampicillin, 100 μg/mL
  Growth temperature: 30°C
  Growth strain: NEB Stable
  Copy number: High Copy
Gene/Insert
  Gene/Insert name: Agpat2
  Species: M. musculus (mouse)
  Entrez Gene: Agpat2 (a.k.a. 1-AGPAT 2, 2510002J07Rik, BSCL, BSCL1, LPAAB, LPAAT-beta)
  Tag / fusion protein: V5 (C terminal on insert)
  Cloning method: Gibson Cloning
Terms and licenses: Academic/Nonprofit Terms; Industry Terms: Not Available to Industry
How to cite: pLV Agpat2-V5 was a gift from Larry Gerace (Addgene plasmid # 175159 ; http://n2t.net/addgene:175159 ; RRID:Addgene_175159)
