[The description below was written by a language model from this plasmid's Addgene catalogue record and pLannotate feature annotations shown in this document.]
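Description:
pLV Agpat2-V5 is an HIV-1-derived lentiviral transfer plasmid for mammalian expression of mouse Agpat2 carrying a C-terminal V5 epitope tag, built by Gibson cloning into the pLV-EF1a-IRES-Puro backbone. In bacteria it is maintained through a high-copy ColE1/pUC-type origin and selected with ampicillin via the bla gene. Remnants of a lac promoter/operator region and an SV40 polyadenylation signal also lie in the plasmid backbone outside the viral segment.

The viral segment is flanked by two LTR elements, both annotated as truncated HIV-1 LTRs, each preceded by a fragment matching nef, which probably reflects LTR-adjacent viral sequence rather than a functional gene. Between them are the Ψ packaging signal with an adjoining gag fragment, the Rev response element for Rev-dependent nuclear export of the genomic RNA, and the cPPT/CTS, which aids nuclear import of the reverse-transcribed genome. The expression cassette is driven by the human EF-1α core promoter together with its intron A, giving strong constitutive transcription in many cell types. This single transcript encodes Agpat2-V5, followed by an EMCV IRES and the puromycin N-acetyltransferase gene, so that puromycin resistance is coupled to expression of the tagged protein. A WPRE downstream enhances transcript stability and expression.

Agpat2 is an acyltransferase that converts lysophosphatidic acid into phosphatidic acid. The construct is suited to producing lentivirus, with packaging functions supplied in trans, to generate puromycin-selected cells stably expressing the enzyme, with the V5 tag allowing its detection or immunoprecipitation. The record does not state a more specific experimental application.
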