Features (pLannotate 1.2.2; 24 found; start..end, strand, type, name):
    377..634     +  LTR            5' LTR (truncated): truncated 5' long terminal repeat (LTR) from HIV-1
    681..806     +  misc_feature   HIV-1 Ψ: packaging signal of human immunodeficiency virus type 1
    790..1128    +  CDS            HIV-1 gag (fragment): gag protein from human immunodeficiency virus 1; gag
   1303..1536    +  misc_feature   RRE: The Rev response element (RRE) of HIV-1 allows for Rev-dependent mRNA export from the nucleus to the cytoplasm.
   1913..2013    +  CDS            Rev (fragment): human immunodeficiency virus 1 (HIV-1) Rev protein; rev; enhances nuclear export of unspliced and incompletely spliced viral mRNAs
   2028..2143    +  misc_feature   cPPT/CTS: central polypurine tract and central termination sequence of HIV-1 (lacking the first T)
   2221..2432    +  promoter       EF-1α core promoter: core promoter for human elongation factor EF-1α
   2433..3371    +  intron         EF-1α intron A: intron upstream of the start codon of human EF-1α
   3408..4241    +  CDS            Agpat2: PLCB_MOUSE - Experimental evidence at protein level: Swiss-Prot protein existence level 1. Converts 1-acyl-sn-glycerol-3-phosphate (lysophosphatidic acid or LPA) into 1,2-diacyl-sn-glycerol-3-phosphate (phosphatidic acid or PA) by incorporating an acyl moiety at the sn-2 position of the glycerol backbone. From Mus musculus (Mouse).
   4269..4310    +  CDS            V5 tag: epitope tag from simian virus 5
   4435..4996    +  misc_feature   IRES: internal ribosome entry site (IRES) of the encephalomyocarditis virus (EMCV)
   4999..5598    +  CDS            PuroR: puromycin N-acetyltransferase; pac from Streptomyces alboniger; confers resistance to puromycin
   5622..6210    +  misc_feature   WPRE: woodchuck hepatitis virus posttranscriptional regulatory element
   6227..6745    +  CDS            nef (fragment): NEF_HV1BR - Experimental evidence at protein level: Swiss-Prot protein existence level 1. Extracellular Nef protein targets CD4(+) T-lymphocytes for apoptosis by interacting with CXCR4 surface receptors (PubMed:14990729). From Human immunodeficiency virus type 1 group M subtype B (isolate BRU/LAI) (HIV-1).
   6793..7050    +  LTR            5' LTR (truncated): truncated 5' long terminal repeat (LTR) from HIV-1
   7202..7218    -  protein_bind   lac operator: The lac repressor binds to the lac operator to inhibit transcription in E. coli. This inhibition can be relieved by adding lactose or isopropyl-β-D-thiogalactopyranoside (IPTG). lac repressor encoded by lacI
   7226..7256    -  promoter       lac promoter: promoter for the E. coli lac operon
   7271..7292    -  protein_bind   CAP binding site: CAP binding activates transcription in the presence of cAMP. E. coli catabolite activator protein
   7305..7397    -  CDS            lacI (fragment): lac repressor; lacI; The lac repressor binds to the lac operator to inhibit transcription in E. coli. This inhibition can be relieved by adding lactose or isopropyl-β-D-thiogalactopyranoside (IPTG).
   7580..8168    -  rep_origin     ori: high-copy-number ColE1/pMB1/pBR322/pUC origin of replication
   8339..9199    -  CDS            AmpR: β-lactamase; bla; confers resistance to ampicillin, carbenicillin, and related antibiotics
   9200..9304    -  promoter       AmpR promoter: bla
   9352..9486    +  polyA_signal   SV40 poly(A) signal: SV40 polyadenylation signal
   9653..329     +  CDS            nef (fragment) (across the origin): NEF_HV1BR - Experimental evidence at protein level: Swiss-Prot protein existence level 1. Extracellular Nef protein targets CD4(+) T-lymphocytes for apoptosis by interacting with CXCR4 surface receptors (PubMed:14990729). From Human immunodeficiency virus type 1 group M subtype B (isolate BRU/LAI) (HIV-1).
>Addgene plasmid #175159 | pLV Agpat2-V5 | addgene full sequence | sequence record 352271 | Addgene NGS Result
TGGAAGGGCTAATTCACTCCCAAAGAAGACAAGATATCCTTGATCTGTGGATCTACCACACACAAGGCTA
CTTCCCTGATTAGCAGAACTACACACCAGGGCCAGGGGTCAGATATCCACTGACCTTTGGATGGTGCTAC
AAGCTAGTACCAGTTGAGCCAGATAAGGTAGAAGAGGCCAATAAAGGAGAGAACACCAGCTTGTTACACC
CTGTGAGCCTGCATGGGATGGATGACCCGGAGAGAGAAGTGTTAGAGTGGAGGTTTGACAGCCGCCTAGC
ATTTCATCACGTGGCCCGAGAGCTGCATCCGGAGTACTTCAAGAACTGCTGATATCGAGCTTGCTACAAG
GGACTTTCCGCTGGGGACTTTCCAGGGAGGCGTGGCCTGGGCGGGACTGGGGAGTGGCGAGCCCTCAGAT
CCTGCATATAAGCAGCTGCTTTTTGCCTGTACTGGGTCTCTCTGGTTAGACCAGATCTGAGCCTGGGAGC
TCTCTGGCTAACTAGGGAACCCACTGCTTAAGCCTCAATAAAGCTTGCCTTGAGTGCTTCAAGTAGTGTG
TGCCCGTCTGTTGTGTGACTCTGGTAACTAGAGATCCCTCAGACCCTTTTAGTCAGTGTGGAAAATCTCT
AGCAGTGGCGCCCGAACAGGGACTTGAAAGCGAAAGGGAAACCAGAGGAGCTCTCTCGACGCAGGACTCG
GCTTGCTGAAGCGCGCACGGCAAGAGGCGAGGGGCGGCGACTGGTGAGTACGCCAAAAATTTTGACTAGC
GGAGGCTAGAAGGAGAGAGATGGGTGCGAGAGCGTCAGTATTAAGCGGGGGAGAATTAGATCGCGATGGG
AAAAAATTCGGTTAAGGCCAGGGGGAAAGAAAAAATATAAATTAAAACATATAGTATGGGCAAGCAGGGA
GCTAGAACGATTCGCAGTTAATCCTGGCCTGTTAGAAACATCAGAAGGCTGTAGACAAATACTGGGACAG
CTACAACCATCCCTTCAGACAGGATCAGAAGAACTTAGATCATTATATAATACAGTAGCAACCCTCTATT
GTGTGCATCAAAGGATAGAGATAAAAGACACCAAGGAAGCTTTAGACAAGATAGAGGAAGAGCAAAACAA
AAGTAAGACCACCGCACAGCAAGCGGCCGGCCGCTGATCTTCAGACCTGGAGGAGGAGATATGAGGGACA
ATTGGAGAAGTGAATTATATAAATATAAAGTAGTAAAAATTGAACCATTAGGAGTAGCACCCACCAAGGC
AAAGAGAAGAGTGGTGCAGAGAGAAAAAAGAGCAGTGGGAATAGGAGCTTTGTTCCTTGGGTTCTTGGGA
GCAGCAGGAAGCACTATGGGCGCAGCGTCAATGACGCTGACGGTACAGGCCAGACAATTATTGTCTGGTA
TAGTGCAGCAGCAGAACAATTTGCTGAGGGCTATTGAGGCGCAACAGCATCTGTTGCAACTCACAGTCTG
GGGCATCAAGCAGCTCCAGGCAAGAATCCTGGCTGTGGAAAGATACCTAAAGGATCAACAGCTCCTGGGG
ATTTGGGGTTGCTCTGGAAAACTCATTTGCACCACTGCTGTGCCTTGGAATGCTAGTTGGAGTAATAAAT
CTCTGGAACAGATTTGGAATCACACGACCTGGATGGAGTGGGACAGAGAAATTAACAATTACACAAGCTT
AATACACTCCTTAATTGAAGAATCGCAAAACCAGCAAGAAAAGAATGAACAAGAATTATTGGAATTAGAT
AAATGGGCAAGTTTGTGGAATTGGTTTAACATAACAAATTGGCTGTGGTATATAAAATTATTCATAATGA
TAGTAGGAGGCTTGGTAGGTTTAAGAATAGTTTTTGCTGTACTTTCTATAGTGAATAGAGTTAGGCAGGG
ATATTCACCATTATCGTTTCAGACCCACCTCCCAACCCCGAGGGGACCCGACAGGCCCGAAGGAATAGAA
GAAGAAGGTGGAGAGAGAGACAGAGACAGATCCATTCGATTAGTGAACGGATCTCGACGGTATCGCCTTT
AAAAGAAAAGGGGGGATTGGGGGGTACAGTGCAGGGGAAAGAATAGTAGACATAATAGCAACAGACATAC
AAACTAAAGAATTACAAAAACAAATTACAAAAATTCAAAATTTTCGGGTTTATTACAGGGACAGCAGAGA
TCCAGTTTATCGATGAGGCCCTTTCGTCTTCACTCGAGGTGCCCGTCAGTGGGCAGAGCGCACATCGCCC
ACAGTCCCCGAGAAGTTGGGGGGAGGGGTCGGCAATTGAACCGGTGCCTAGAGAAGGTGGCGCGGGGTAA
ACTGGGAAAGTGATGTCGTGTACTGGCTCCGCCTTTTTCCCGAGGGTGGGGGAGAACCGTATATAAGTGC
AGTAGTCGCCGTGAACGTTCTTTTTCGCAACGGGTTTGCCGCCAGAACACAGGTAAGTGCCGTGTGTGGT
TCCCGCGGGCCTGGCCTCTTTACGGGTTATGGCCCTTGCGTGCCTTGAATTACTTCCACCTGGCTGCAGT
ACGTGATTCTTGATCCCGAGCTTCGGGTTGGAAGTGGGTGGGAGAGTTCGAGGCCTTGCGCTTAAGGAGC
CCCTTCGCCTCGTGCTTGAGTTGAGGCCTGGCCTGGGCGCTGGGGCCGCCGCGTGCGAATCTGGTGGCAC
CTTCGCGCCTGTCTCGCTGCTTTCGATAAGTCTCTAGCCATTTAAAATTTTTGATGACCTGCTGCGACGC
TTTTTTTCTGGCAAGATAGTCTTGTAAATGCGGGCCAAGATCTGCACACTGGTATTTCGGTTTTTGGGGC
CGCGGGCGGCGACGGGGCCCGTGCGTCCCAGCGCACATGTTCGGCGAGGCGGGGCCTGCGAGCGCGGCCA
CCGAGAATCGGACGGGGGTAGTCTCAAGCTGGCCGGCCTGCTCTGGTGCCTGGCCTCGCGCCGCCGTGTA
TCGCCCCGCCCTGGGCGGCAAGGCTGGCCCGGTCGGCACCAGTTGCGTGAGCGGAAAGATGGCCGCTTCC
CGGCCCTGCTGCAGGGAGCTCAAAATGGAGGACGCGGCGCTCGGGAGAGCGGGCGGGTGAGTCACCCACA
CAAAGGAAAAGGGCCTTTCCGTCCTCAGCCGTCGCTTCATGTGACTCCACGGAGTACCGGGCGCCGTCCA
GGCACCTCGATTAGTTCTCGAGCTTTTGGAGTACGTCGTCTTTAGGTTGGGGGGAGGGGTTTTATGCGAT
GGAGTTTCCCCACACTGAGTGGGTGGAGACTGAAGTTAGGCCAGCTTGGCACTTGATGTAATTCTCCTTG
GAATTTGCCCTTTTTGAGTTTGGATCTTGGTTCATTCTCAAGCCTCAGACAGTGGTTCAAAGTTTTTTTC
TTCCATTTCAGGTGTCGTGAGGATCCGCCATCGGCCCGCCCGCCGCCATGGACCCGTGGCCATGGCTGAC
GGCGGCGCTGCTGCTGCTGTTGCTGCTTGTGCAGCTGAGCCGCACAGCCAGGTTCTACGCCAAGGTCGGT
CTCTACTGCGTGCTCTGCCTGTCCTTCTCCGCCGCGGCCTCGATCGTCTGCCTGCTGCGCCACGGCGGCC
GCACCGTGGATAACATGAGCATCATCAGCTGGTTCGTTCGGTCCTTCAAGTACGTGTATGGCCTTCGCTT
TGAGGTCAGCGGACAGAAGAAACTGGAGGTGGATGGTCCCTGTGTCATCATCTCTAATCACCAGAGCATC
CTGGACATGATGGGTCTCATGGAAATACTCCCTAAGCGCTGTGTGCAGATCGCCAAGCGTGAGCTAATGT
TCACAGGGCCTGTGGGCCTCATCATGTACCTTGGGGGTGTCTACTTCATCAACCGCCAGCAAGCCAGAAC
TGCCATGTCTGTGATGGCCGACCTGGGCGACCTCATGGTCAAGGAGAATCTCAAAGTGTGGATCTACCCA
GAGGGTACACGCAACGACAATGGGGACCTGTTGCCCTTTAAAAAAGGAGCCTTCTACTTGGCCATCCAGG
CCCAGGTGCCCATCATCCCCGTGGTGTACTCGTCTTTCTCTTCCTTCTACAATGTCAAGACGAAGCTCTT
CACCTCAGGAACAATCAAGGTACAAGTGCTGGATGCTGTCCCTACCAATGGTCTGACAGATGCTGATGTC
ACCAAGCTGGTGGACACTTGCTACCAGTCCATGAGGGCCACCTTTCTACAGATTTCTCAGATTCCCCAAG
AGAACTCTGCCATTAAGGAGCCTGGGGTCTTGCCAGCCCAGGGTGGGCCGGGCGGGGGTGGCGGGGGAGG
TAAGCCTATCCCTAACCCTCTCCTCGGTCTCGATTCTACGTGAGTTTAAACTTCGAAACGCGTGAATTCC
TCGAGGGCGGCCGCTCTAGAGTCGACGGGCCGCGGTAACAATTGTTAACTAACTTAAGCTAGCAACGGTT
TCCCTCTAGCGGGATCAATTCCGCCCCCCCCCCCTAACGTTACTGGCCGAAGCCGCTTGGAATAAGGCCG
GTGTGCGTTTGTCTATATGTTATTTTCCACCATATTGCCGTCTTTTGGCAATGTGAGGGCCCGGAAACCT
GGCCCTGTCTTCTTGACGAGCATTCCTAGGGGTCTTTCCCCTCTCGCCAAAGGAATGCAAGGTCTGTTGA
ATGTCGTGAAGGAAGCAGTTCCTCTGGAAGCTTCTTGAAGACAAACAACGTCTGTAGCGACCCTTTGCAG
GCAGCGGAACCCCCCACCTGGCGACAGGTGCCTCTGCGGCCAAAAGCCACGTGTATAAGATACACCTGCA
AAGGCGGCACAACCCCAGTGCCACGTTGTGAGTTGGATAGTTGTGGAAAGAGTCAAATGGCTCTCCTCAA
GCGTATTCAACAAGGGGCTGAAGGATGCCCAGAAGGTACCCCATTGTATGGGATCTGATCTGGGGCCTCG
GTGCACATGCTTTACATGTGTTTAGTCGAGGTTAAAAAAACGTCTAGGCCCCCCGAACCACGGGGACGTG
GTTTTCCTTTGAAAAACACGATAATACCATGACCGAGTACAAGCCCACGGTGCGCCTCGCCACCCGCGAC
GACGTCCCCAGGGCCGTACGCACCCTCGCCGCCGCGTTCGCCGACTACCCCGCCACGCGCCACACCGTCG
ATCCGGACCGCCACATCGAGCGGGTCACCGAGCTGCAAGAACTCTTCCTCACGCGCGTCGGGCTCGACAT
CGGCAAGGTGTGGGTCGCGGACGACGGCGCCGCGGTGGCGGTCTGGACCACGCCGGAGAGCGTCGAAGCG
GGGGCGGTGTTCGCCGAGATCGGCCCGCGCATGGCCGAGTTGAGCGGTTCCCGGCTGGCCGCGCAGCAAC
AGATGGAAGGCCTCCTGGCGCCGCACCGGCCCAAGGAGCCCGCGTGGTTCCTGGCCACCGTCGGCGTCTC
GCCCGACCACCAGGGCAAGGGTCTGGGCAGCGCCGTCGTGCTCCCCGGAGTGGAGGCGGCCGAGCGCGCC
GGGGTGCCCGCCTTCCTGGAGACCTCCGCGCCCCGCAACCTCCCCTTCTACGAGCGGCTCGGCTTCACCG
TCACCGCCGACGTCGAGGTGCCCGAAGGACCGCGCACCTGGTGCATGACCCGCAAGCCCGGTGCCTGACC
CGGGCGGGGCGCGTCTGGAACAATCAACCTCTGGATTACAAAATTTGTGAAAGATTGACTGGTATTCTTA
ACTATGTTGCTCCTTTTACGCTATGTGGATACGCTGCTTTAATGCCTTTGTATCATGCTATTGCTTCCCG
TATGGCTTTCATTTTCTCCTCCTTGTATAAATCCTGGTTGCTGTCTCTTTATGAGGAGTTGTGGCCCGTT
GTCAGGCAACGTGGCGTGGTGTGCACTGTGTTTGCTGACGCAACCCCCACTGGTTGGGGCATTGCCACCA
CCTGTCAGCTCCTTTCCGGGACTTTCGCTTTCCCCCTCCCTATTGCCACGGCGGAACTCATCGCCGCCTG
CCTTGCCCGCTGCTGGACAGGGGCTCGGCTGTTGGGCACTGACAATTCCGTGGTGTTGTCGGGGAAGCTG
ACGTCCTTTCCATGGCTGCTCGCCTGTGTTGCCACCTGGATTCTGCGCGGGACGTCCTTCTGCTACGTCC
CTTCGGCCCTCAATCCAGCGGACCTTCCTTCCCGCGGCCTGCTGCCGGCTCTGCGGCCTCTTCCGCGTCT
TCGCCTTCGCCCTCAGACGAGTCGGATCTCCCTTTGGGCCGCCTCCCCGCCTGGAATTAATTCTGCAGTC
GAGACCTAGAAAAACATGGAGCAATCACAAGTAGCAATACAGCAGCTACCAATGCTGATTGTGCCTGGCT
AGAAGCACAAGAGGAGGAGGAGGTGGGTTTTCCAGTCACACCTCAGGTACCTTTAAGACCAATGACTTAC
AAGGCAGCTGTAGATCTTAGCCACTTTTTAAAAGAAAAGAGGGGACTGGAAGGGCTAATTCACTCCCAAC
GAAGACAAGATATCCTTGATCTGTGGATCTACCACACACAAGGCTACTTCCCTGATTAGCAGAACTACAC
ACCAGGGCCAGGGGTCAGATATCCACTGACCTTTGGATGGTGCTACAAGCTAGTACCAGTTGAGCCAGAT
AAGGTAGAAGAGGCCAATAAAGGAGAGAACACCAGCTTGTTACACCCTGTGAGCCTGCATGGGATGGATG
ACCCGGAGAGAGAAGTGTTAGAGTGGAGGTTTGACAGCCGCCTAGCATTTCATCACGTGGCCCGAGAGCT
GCATCCGGAGTACTTCAAGAACTGCTGATATCGAGCTTGCTACAAGGGACTTTCCGCTGGGGACTTTCCA
GGGAGGCGTGGCCTGGGCGGGACTGGGGAGTGGCGAGCCCTCAGATCCTGCATATAAGCAGCTGCTTTTT
GCCTGTACTGGGTCTCTCTGGTTAGACCAGATCTGAGCCTGGGAGCTCTCTGGCTAACTAGGGAACCCAC
TGCTTAAGCCTCAATAAAGCTTGCCTTGAGTGCTTCAAGTAGTGTGTGCCCGTCTGTTGTGTGACTCTGG
TAACTAGAGATCCCTCAGACCCTTTTAGTCAGTGTGGAAAATCTCTAGCAGTAGTAGTTCATGTCATCTT
ATTATTCAGTATTTATAACTTGCAAAGAAATGAATATCAGAGAGTGAGAGGCCTTGACATTGCTAGCGTT
TACCGTCGACCTCTAGCTAGAGCTTGGCGTAATCATGGTCATAGCTGTTTCCTGTGTGAAATTGTTATCC
GCTCACAATTCCACACAACATACGAGCCGGAAGCATAAAGTGTAAAGCCTGGGGTGCCTAATGAGTGAGC
TAACTCACATTAATTGCGTTGCGCTCACTGCCCGCTTTCCAGTCGGGAAACCTGTCGTGCCAGCTGCATT
AATGAATCGGCCAACGCGCGGGGAGAGGCGGTTTGCGTATTGGGCGCTCTTCCGCTTCCTCGCTCACTGA
CTCGCTGCGCTCGGTCGTTCGGCTGCGGCGAGCGGTATCAGCTCACTCAAAGGCGGTAATACGGTTATCC
ACAGAATCAGGGGATAACGCAGGAAAGAACATGTGAGCAAAAGGCCAGCAAAAGGCCAGGAACCGTAAAA
AGGCCGCGTTGCTGGCGTTTTTCCATAGGCTCCGCCCCCCTGACGAGCATCACAAAAATCGACGCTCAAG
TCAGAGGTGGCGAAACCCGACAGGACTATAAAGATACCAGGCGTTTCCCCCTGGAAGCTCCCTCGTGCGC
TCTCCTGTTCCGACCCTGCCGCTTACCGGATACCTGTCCGCCTTTCTCCCTTCGGGAAGCGTGGCGCTTT
CTCATAGCTCACGCTGTAGGTATCTCAGTTCGGTGTAGGTCGTTCGCTCCAAGCTGGGCTGTGTGCACGA
ACCCCCCGTTCAGCCCGACCGCTGCGCCTTATCCGGTAACTATCGTCTTGAGTCCAACCCGGTAAGACAC
GACTTATCGCCACTGGCAGCAGCCACTGGTAACAGGATTAGCAGAGCGAGGTATGTAGGCGGTGCTACAG
AGTTCTTGAAGTGGTGGCCTAACTACGGCTACACTAGAAGAACAGTATTTGGTATCTGCGCTCTGCTGAA
GCCAGTTACCTTCGGAAAAAGAGTTGGTAGCTCTTGATCCGGCAAACAAACCACCGCTGGTAGCGGTGGT
TTTTTTGTTTGCAAGCAGCAGATTACGCGCAGAAAAAAAGGATCTCAAGAAGATCCTTTGATCTTTTCTA
CGGGGTCTGACGCTCAGTGGAACGAAAACTCACGTTAAGGGATTTTGGTCATGAGATTATCAAAAAGGAT
CTTCACCTAGATCCTTTTAAATTAAAAATGAAGTTTTAAATCAATCTAAAGTATATATGAGTAAACTTGG
TCTGACAGTTACCAATGCTTAATCAGTGAGGCACCTATCTCAGCGATCTGTCTATTTCGTTCATCCATAG
TTGCCTGACTCCCCGTCGTGTAGATAACTACGATACGGGAGGGCTTACCATCTGGCCCCAGTGCTGCAAT
GATACCGCGAGACCCACGCTCACCGGCTCCAGATTTATCAGCAATAAACCAGCCAGCCGGAAGGGCCGAG
CGCAGAAGTGGTCCTGCAACTTTATCCGCCTCCATCCAGTCTATTAATTGTTGCCGGGAAGCTAGAGTAA
GTAGTTCGCCAGTTAATAGTTTGCGCAACGTTGTTGCCATTGCTACAGGCATCGTGGTGTCACGCTCGTC
GTTTGGTATGGCTTCATTCAGCTCCGGTTCCCAACGATCAAGGCGAGTTACATGATCCCCCATGTTGTGC
AAAAAAGCGGTTAGCTCCTTCGGTCCTCCGATCGTTGTCAGAAGTAAGTTGGCCGCAGTGTTATCACTCA
TGGTTATGGCAGCACTGCATAATTCTCTTACTGTCATGCCATCCGTAAGATGCTTTTCTGTGACTGGTGA
GTACTCAACCAAGTCATTCTGAGAATAGTGTATGCGGCGACCGAGTTGCTCTTGCCCGGCGTCAATACGG
GATAATACCGCGCCACATAGCAGAACTTTAAAAGTGCTCATCATTGGAAAACGTTCTTCGGGGCGAAAAC
TCTCAAGGATCTTACCGCTGTTGAGATCCAGTTCGATGTAACCCACTCGTGCACCCAACTGATCTTCAGC
ATCTTTTACTTTCACCAGCGTTTCTGGGTGAGCAAAAACAGGAAGGCAAAATGCCGCAAAAAAGGGAATA
AGGGCGACACGGAAATGTTGAATACTCATACTCTTCCTTTTTCAATATTATTGAAGCATTTATCAGGGTT
ATTGTCTCATGAGCGGATACATATTTGAATGTATTTAGAAAAATAAACAAATAGGGGTTCCGCGCACATT
TCCCCGAAAAGTGCCACCTGACGTCGACGGATCGGGAGATCAACTTGTTTATTGCAGCTTATAATGGTTA
CAAATAAAGCAATAGCATCACAAATTTCACAAATAAAGCATTTTTTTCACTGCATTCTAGTTGTGGTTTG
TCCAAACTCATCAATGTATCTTATCATGTCTGGATCAACTGGATAACTCAAGCTAACCAAAATCATCCCA
AACTTCCCACCCCATACCCTATTACCACTGCCAATTACCTGTGGTTTCATTTACTCTAAACCTGTGATTC
CTCTGAATTATTTTCATTTTAAAGAAATTGTATTTGTTAAATATGTACTACAAACTTAGTAGT
